>Addgene plasmid #118515 | pMRE167 | depositor full sequence | sequence record 224891 | pMRE167 sequence 9590 bps
CTCGGGCCGTCTCTTGGGCTTGATCGGCCTTCTTGCGCATCTCACGCGCTCCTGCGGCGGCCTGTAGGGC
AGGCTCATACCCCTGCCGAACCGCTTTTGTCAGCCGGTCGGCCACGGCTTCCGGCGTCTCAACGCGCTTT
GAGATTCCCAGCTTTTCGGCCAATCCCTGCGGTGCATAGGCGCGTGGCTCGACCGCTTGCGGGCTGATGG
TGACGTGGCCCACTGGTGGCCGCTCCAGGGCCTCGTAGAACGCCTGAATGCGCGTGTGACGTGCCTTGCT
GCCCTCGATGCCCCGTTGCAGCCCTAGATCGGCCACAGCGGCCGCAAACGTGGTCTGGTCGCGGGTCATC
TGCGCTTTGTTGCCGATGAACTCCTTGGCCGACAGCCTGCCGTCCTGCGTCAGCGGCACCACGAACGCGG
TCATGTGCGGGCTGGTTTCGTCACGGTGGATGCTGGCCGTCACGATGCGATCCGCCCCGTACTTGTCCGC
CAGCCACTTGTGCGCCTTCTCGAAGAACGCCGCCTGCTGTTCTTGGCTGGCCGACTTCCACCATTCCGGG
CTGGCCGTCATGACGTACTCGACCGCCAACACAGCGTCCTTGCGCCGCTTCTCTGGCAGCAACTCGCGCA
GTCGGCCCATCGCTTCATCGGTGCTGCTGGCCGCCCAGTGCTCGTTCTCTGGCGTCCTGCTGGCGTCAGC
GTTGGGCGTCTCGCGCTCGCGGTAGGCGTGCTTGAGACTGGCCGCCACGTTGCCCATTTTCGCCAGCTTC
TTGCATCGCATGATCGCGTATGCCGCCATGCCTGCCCCTCCCTTTTGGTGTCCAACCGGCTCGACGGGGG
CAGCGCAAGGCGGTGCCTCCGGCGGGCCACTCAATGCTTGAGTATACTCACTAGACTTTGCTTCGCAAAG
TCGTGACCGCCTACGGCGGCTGCGGCGCCCTACGGGCTTGCTCTCCGGGCTTCGCCCTGCGCGGTCGCTG
CGCTCCCTTGCCAGCCCGTGGATATGTGGACGATGGCCGCGAGCGGCCACCGGCTGGCTCGCTTCGCTCG
GCCCGTGGACAACCCTGCTGGACAAGCTGATGGACAGGCTGCGCCTGCCCACGAGCTTGACCACAGGGAT
TGCCCACCGGCTACCCAGCCTTCGACCACATACCCACCGGCTCCAACTGCGCGGCCTGCGGCCTTGCCCC
ATCAATTTTTTTAATTTTCTCTGGGGAAAAGCCTCCGGCCTGCGGCCTGCGCGCTTCGCTTGCCGGTTGG
ACACCAAGTGGAAGGCGGGTCAAGGCTCGCGCAGCGACCGCGCAGCGGCTTGGCCTTGACGCGCCTGGAA
CGACCCAAGCCTATGCGAGTGGGGGCAGTCGAAGGCGAAGCCCGCCCGCCTGCCCCCCGAGCCTCACGGC
GGCGAGTGCGGGGGTTCCAAGGGGGCAGCGCCACCTTGGGCAAGGCCGAAGGCCGCGCAGTCGATCAACA
AGCCCCGGAGGGGCCACTTTTTGCCGGAGGGGGAGCCGCGCCGAAGGCGTGGGGGAACCCCGCAGGGGTG
CCCTTCTTTGGGCACCAAAGAACTAGATATAGGGCGAAATGCGAAAGACTTAAAAATCAACAACTTAAAA
AAGGGGGGTACGCAACAGCTCATTGCGGCACCCCCCGCAATAGCTCATTGCGTAGGTTAAAGAAAATCTG
TAATTGACTGCCACTTTTACGCAACGCATAATTGTTGTCGCGCTGCCGAAAAGTTGCAGCTGATTGCGCA
TGGTGCCGCAACCGTGCGGCACCCTACCGCATGGAGATAAGCATGGCCACGCAGTCCAGAGAAATCGGCA
TTCAAGCCAAGAACAAGCCCGGTCACTGGGTGCAAACGGAACGCAAAGCGCATGAGGCGTGGGCCGGGCT
TATTGCGAGGAAACCCACGGCGGCAATGCTGCTGCATCACCTCGTGGCGCAGATGGGCCACCAGAACGCC
GTGGTGGTCAGCCAGAAGACACTTTCCAAGCTCATCGGACGTTCTTTGCGGACGGTCCAATACGCAGTCA
AGGACTTGGTGGCCGAGCGCTGGATCTCCGTCGTGAAGCTCAACGGCCCCGGCACCGTGTCGGCCTACGT
GGTCAATGACCGCGTGGCGTGGGGCCAGCCCCGCGACCAGTTGCGCCTGTCGGTGTTCAGTGCCGCCGTG
GTGGTTGATCACGACGACCAGGACGAATCGCTGTTGGGGCATGGCGACCTGCGCCGCATCCCGACCCTGT
ATCCGGGCGAGCAGCAACTACCGACCGGCCCCGGCGAGGAGCCGCCCAGCCAGCCCGGCATTCCGGGCAT
GGAACCAGACCTGCCAGCCTTGACCGAAACGGAGGAATGGGAACGGCGCGGGCAGCAGCGCCTGCCGATG
CCCGATGAGCCGTGTTTTCTGGACGATGGCGAGCCGTTGGAGCCGCCGACACGGGTCACGCTGCCGCGCC
GGTAGCACTTGGGTTGCGCAGCAACCCGTAAGTGCGCTGTTCCAGACTATCGGCTGTAGCCGCCTCGCCG
CCCTATACCTTGTCTGCCTCCCCGCGTTGCGTCGCGGTGCATGGAGCCGGGCCACCTCGACCTGAATGGA
AGCCGGCGGCACCTCGCTAACGGATTCACCGTTTTTATCAGGCTCTGGGAGGCAGAATAAATGATCATAT
CGTCAATTATTACCTCCACGGGGAGAGCCTGAGCAAACTGGCCTCAGGCATTTGAGAAGCACACGGTCAC
ACTGCTTCCGGTAGTCAATAAACCGGTAAACCAGCAATAGACATAAGCGGCTATTTAACGACCCTGCCCT
GAACCGACGACCGGGTCGAATTTGCTTTCGAATTTCTGCCATTCATCCGCTTATTATCACTTATTCAGGC
GTAGCACCAGGCGTTTAAGGGCACCAATAACTGCCTTAAAAAAATTACGCCCCGCCCTGCCACTCATCGC
AGTCGGCCTATTGGTTAAAAAATGAGCTGATTTAACAAAAATTTAACGCGAATTTTAACAAAATATTAAC
GCTTACAATTTCCATTCGCCATTCAGGCTGCGCAACTGTTGGGAAGGGCGATCGGTGCGGGCCTCTTCGC
TATTACGCCAGCTGGCGAAAGGGGGATGTGCTGCAAGGCGATTAAGTTGGGTAACGCCAGGGTTTTCCCA
GTCACGACGTTGTAAAACGACGGCCAGTGAGCGCGCGTAATACGACTCACTATAGGGCGAATTGGAGCTG
GGGCCGCAATTCCCAATTCCCCAGGCATCAAATAAAACGAAAGGCTCAGTCGAAAGACTGGGCCTTTCGT
TTTATCTGTTGTTTGTCGGTGAACGCTCTCCTGAGTAGGACAAATCCGCCGGGAGCGGATTTGAACGTTG
CGAAGCAACGGCCCGGAGGGTGGCGGGCAGGACGCCCGCCATAAACTGCCAGGAATTAATTCCCCAGGCA
TCAAATAAAACGAAAGGCTCAGTCGAAAGACTGGGCCTTTCGTTTTATCTGTTGTTTGTCGGTGAACGCT
CTCCTGAGTAGGACAAATCCGCCGGGAGCGGATTTGAACGTTGCGAAGCAACGGCCCGGAGGGTGGCGGG
CAGGACGCCCGCCATAAACTGCCAGGAATTAATTCCCCAGGCATCAAATAAAACGAAAGGCTCAGTCGAA
AGACTGGGCCTTTCGTTTTATCTGTTGTTTGTCGGTGAACGCTCTCCTGAGTAGGACAAATCCGCCGGGA
GCGGATTTGAACGTTGCGAAGCAACGGCCCGGAGGGTGGCGGGCAGGACGCCCGCCATAAACTGCCAGGA
ATTAATTCCAGGCATCAAATAAAACGAAAGGCTCAGTCGAAAGACTGGGCCTTTCGTTTTATCTGTTGTT
TGTCGGTGAACGCTCTCCTGAGTAGGACAAATCCGCCGGGAGCGGATTTGAACGTTGCGAAGCAACGGCC
CGGAGGGTGGCGGGCAGGACGCCCGCCATAAACTGCCAGGAATTGGGGATCGGATTCGAGCTCTCAGCGA
TCGGCTCGTTGCCCTGCGCCGCTCCAAAGCCCGCGACGCAGCGCCGGCAGGCAGAGCAAGTAGAGGGCAG
CGCCTGCAATCCATGCCCACCCGTTCCACGTTGTTATAGAAGCCGCATAGATCGCCGTGAAGAGGAGGGG
TCCGACGATCGAGGTCAGGCTGGTGAGCGCCGCCAGTGAGCCTTGCAGCTGCCCCTGACGTTCCTCATCC
ACCTGCCTGGACAACATTGCTTGCAGCGCCGGCATTCCGATGCCACCCGAAGCAAGCAGGACCATGATCG
GGAACGCCATCCATCCCCGTGTCGCGAAGGCAAGCAGGATGTAGCCTGTGCCGTCGGCAATCATTCCGAG
CATGAGTGCCCGCCTTTCGCCGAGCCGGGCGGCTACAGGGCCGGTGATCATTGCCTGGGCGAGTGAATGC
AGAATGCCAAATGCGGCAAGCGAAATGCCGATCGTGGTCGCGTCCCAGTGAAAGCGATCCTCGCCGAAAA
TGACCCAAAGCGCGGCCGGCACCTGTCCGACAAGTTGCATGATGAAGAAGACCGCCATCAGGGCGGCGAC
GACGGTCATGCCCCGGGCCCACCGGAACGAAGCGAGCGGGTTGAGAGCCTCCCGGCGTAACGGCCGGCGT
TCGCCTTTGTGCGACTCCGGCAAAAGGAAACAGCCCGTCAGGAAATTGAGGCCGTTCAAGGCTGCCGCGG
CGAAGAACGGAGCGTGGGGGGAGAAACCGCCCATCAGCCCACCGAGCACAGGTCCCGCGACCATCCCGAA
CCCGAAACAGGCGCTCATGAAGCCGAAGTGCCGCGCGCGCTCATCGCCATCAGTGATATCGGCAATATAA
GCGCCGGCTACCGCCCCAGTCGCCCCGGTGATGCCGGCCACGATCCGCCCGATATAGAGAACCCAAAGGA
AAGGCGCTGTCGCCATGATGGCGTAGTCGACAGTGGCGCCGGCCAGCGAGACGAGCAAGATTGGCCGCCG
CCCGAAACGATCCGACAGCGCGCCCAGCACAGGTGCGCAGGCAAATTGCACCAACGCATACAGCGCCAGC
AGAATGCCATAGTGGGCGGTGACGTCGTTCGAGTGAACCAGATCGCGCAGGAGGCCCGGCAGCACCGGCA
TAATCAGGCCGATGCCGACAGCGTCGAGCGCGACAGTGCTCAGAATTACGATCAGGGGTATGTTGGGTTT
CACGTCTGGCCTCCGGACCAGCCTCCGCTGGTCCGATTGAACGCGCGGATTCTTTATCACTGATAAGTTG
GTGGACATATTATGTTTATCAGTGATAAAGTGTCAATCATGACAAAGTTGCAGCCGAATACAGTGATCCG
TGCCGCCCTGGACCTGTTGAACGAGGTCGGCGTAGACGGTCTGACGACACGCAAACTGGCGGAACGGTTG
GGGGTTCAGCAGCCGGCGCTTTACTGGCACTTCAGGAACAAGCGGGCGCTGCTCGACGCACTGGCCGAAG
CCATGCTGGCGGAGAATCATACGCATTCGGTGCCGAGAGCCGACGACGACTGGCGCTCATTTCTGATCGG
GAATGCCCGCAGCTTCAGGCAGGCGCTGCTCGCCTACCGCGATGGCGCGCGCATCCATGCCGGCACGCGA
CCGGGCGCACCGCAGATGGAAACGGCCGACGCGCAGCTTCGCTTCCTCTGCGAGGCGGGTTTTTCGGCCG
GGGACGCCGTCAATGCGCTGATGACAATCAGCTACTTCACTGTTGGGGCCGTGCTTGAGGAGCAGGCCGG
CGACAGCGATGCCGGCGAGCGCGGCGGCACCGTTGAACAGGCTCCGCTCTCGCCGCTGTTGCGGGCCGCG
ATAGACGCCTTCGACGAAGCCGGTCCGGACGCAGCGTTCGAGCAGGGACTCGCGGTGATTGTCGATGGAT
TGGCGAAAAGGAGGCTCGTTGTCAGGAACGTTGAAGGACCGAGAAAGGGTGCTAAGAAACCATTATTATC
ATGAAGCTCGCACGCTGCCGCAAGCACTCAGGGCGCAAGGGCTGCTAAAGGAAGCGGAACACGTAGAAAG
CCAGTCCGCAGAAACGGTGCTGACCCCGGATGAATGTCAGCTACTGGGCTATCTGGACAAGGGAAAACGC
AAGCGCAAAGAGAAAGCAGGTAGCTTGCAGTGGGCTTACATGGCGATAGCTAGACTGGGCGGTTTTATGG
ACAGCAAGCGAACCGGAATTGCCAGCTGGGGCGCCCTCTGGTAAGGTTGGGAAGCCCTGCAAAGTAAACT
GGATGGCTTTCTTGCCGCCAAGGATCTGATGGCGCAGGGGATCAAGATCTGATCAAGAGACAGGATACTA
GTGGAGGAAGAAAAAATGGTGAGCAAGGGCGAGGAGCTGTTCACCGGGGTGGTGCCCATCCTGGTCGAGC
TGGACGGCGACGTAAACGGCCACAAGTTCAGCGTCCGCGGCGAGGGCGAGGGCGATGCCACCAACGGCAA
GCTGACCCTGAAGTTCATCTGCACCACCGGCAAGCTGCCCGTGCCCTGGCCCACCCTCGTGACCACCTTC
GGCTACGGCGTGGCCTGCTTCAGCCGCTACCCCGACCACATGAAGCAGCACGACTTCTTCAAGTCCGCCA
TGCCCGAAGGCTACGTCCAGGAGCGCACCATCTCTTTCAAGGACGACGGTACCTACAAGACCCGCGCCGA
GGTGAAGTTCGAGGGCGACACCCTGGTGAACCGCATCGAGCTGAAGGGCATCGACTTCAAGGAGGACGGC
AACATCCTGGGGCACAAGCTGGAGTACAACTTCAACAGCCACTACGTCTATATCACGGCCGACAAGCAGA
AGAACTGCATCAAGGCTAACTTCAAGATCCGCCACAACGTTGAGGACGGCAGCGTGCAGCTCGCCGACCA
CTACCAGCAGAACACCCCCATCGGCGACGGCCCCGTGCTGCTGCCCGACAACCACTACCTGAGCCATCAG
TCCAAGCTGAGCAAAGACCCCAACGAGAAGCGCGATCACATGGTCCTGCTGGAGTTCGTGACCGCCGCCG
GGATTACACATGGCATGGACGAGCTGTACAAGTAATAATTAGCTGAGCTTGGACTCCTGTTGATAGATCC
AGTAATGACCTCAGAACTCCATCTGGATTTGTTCAGAACGCTCGGTTGCCGCCGGGCGTTTTTTATTGGT
GAGAATCCAAGCTAGCTTGGCGAGATTTTCAGGAGCTAAGGAAGCTAAAATGGAGAAAAAAATCACTGGA
TATACCACCGTTGATATATCCCAATGGCATCGTAAAGAACATTTTGAGGCATTTCAGTCAGTTGCTCAAT
GTACCTATAACCAGACCGTTCAGCTGGATATTACGGCCTTTTTAAAGACCGTAAAGAAAAATAAGCACAA
GTTTTATCCGGCCTTTATTCACATTCTTGCCCGCCTGATGAATGCTCATCCGGAATTTCGTATGGCAATG
AAAGACGGTGAGCTGGTGATATGGGATAGTGTTCACCCTTGTTACACCGTTTTCCATGAGCAAACTGAAA
CGTTTTCATCGCTCTGGAGTGAATACCACGACGATTTCCGGCAGTTTCTACACATATATTCGCAAGATGT
GGCGTGTTACGGTGAAAACCTGGCCTATTTCCCTAAAGGGTTTATTGAGAATATGTTTTTCGTCTCAGCC
AATCCCTGGGTGAGTTTCACCAGTTTTGATTTAAACGTGGCCAATATGGACAACTTCTTCGCCCCCGTTT
TCACCATGGGCAAATATTATACGCAAGGCGACAAGGTGCTGATGCCGCTGGCGATTCAGGTTCATCATGC
CGTCTGTGATGGCTTCCATGTCGGCAGAATGCTTAATGAATTACAACAGTACTGCGATGAGTGGCAGGGC
GGGGCGTAATTTTTTTAAGGCAGTTATTGGTGCCCTTAAACGCCTGGGGTAATGACTCTCTAGCTTGAGG
CATCAAATAAAACGAAAGGCTCAGTCGAAAGACTGGGCCTTTCGTTTTATCTGTTGTTTGTCGGTGAACG
CTCTCCTGAGTAGGACAAATCCGCCGCTAGGAGCTTGCGGCCGCCAGTGTGATGGATATCTGCATAAAAA
CTGTTGTAATTCATTAAGCATTCTGCCGACATGGAAGCCATCACAAACGGCATGATGAACCTGAATCGCC
AGCGGCATCAGCACCTTGTCGCCTTGCGTATAATATTTGCCCATGGGGGTGGGCGAAGAACTCCAGCATG
AGATCCCCGCGCTGGAGGATCATCCAGCCGGCGTCCCGGAAAACGATTCCGAAGCCCAACCTTTCATAGA
AGGCGGCGGTGGAATCGAAATCTCGTGATGGCAGGTTGGGCGTCGCTTGGTCGGTCATTTCGAACCCCAG
AGTCCCGCTCAGAAGAACTCGTCAAGAAGGCGATAGAAGGCGATGCGCTGCGAATCGGGAGCGGCGATAC
CGTAAAGCACGAGGAAGCGGTCAGCCCATTCGCCGCCAAGCTCTTCAGCAATATCACGGGTAGCCAACGC
TATGTCCTGATAGCGGTCCGCCACACCCAGCCGGCCACAGTCGATGAATCCAGAAAAGCGGCCATTTTCC
ACCATGATATTCGGCAAGCAGGCATCGCCATGGGTCACGACGAGATCCTCGCCGTCGGGCATGCGCGCCT
TGAGCCTGGCGAACAGTTCGGCTGGCGCGAGCCCCTGATGCTCTTCGTCCAGATCATCCTGATCGACAAG
ACCGGCTTCCATCCGAGTACGTGCTCGCTCGATGCGATGTTTCGCTTGGTGGTCGAATGGGCAGGTAGCC
GGATCAAGCGTATGCAGCCGCCGCATTGCATCAGCCATGATGGATACTTTCTCGGCAGGAGCAAGGTGAG
ATGACAGGAGATCCTGCCCCGGCACTTCGCCCAATAGCAGCCAGTCCCTTCCCGCTTCAGTGACAACGTC
GAGCACAGCTGCGCAAGGAACGCCCGTCGTGGCCAGCCACGATAGCCGCGCTGCCTCGTCCTGCAGTTCA
TTCAGGGCACCGGACAGGTCGGTCTTGACAAAAAGAACCGGGCGCCCCTGCGCTGACAGCCGGAACACGG
CGGCATCAGAGCAGCCGATTGTCTGTTGTGCCCAGTCATAGCCGAATAGCCTCTCCACCCAAGCGGCCGG
AGAACCTGCGTGCAATCCATCTTGTTCAATCATGCGAAACGATCCTCATCCTGTCTCTTGATCAGATCTT
GATCCCCTGCGCCATCAGATCCTTGGCGGCAAGAAAGCCATCCAGTTTACTTTGCAGGGCTTCCCAACCT
TACCAGAGGGCGCCCCAGCTGGCAATTCCGGTTCGCTTGCTGTCCATAAAACCGCCCAGTCTAGCTATCG
CCATGTAAGCCCACTGCAAGCTACCTGCTTTCTCTTTGCGCTTGCGTTTTCCCTTGTCCAGATAGCCCAG
TAGCTGACATTCATCCCAGGTGGCACTTTTCGGGGAAATGTGCGCGCCCGCGTTCCTGCTGGCGCTGGGC
CTGTTTCTGGCGCTGGACTTCCCGCTGTTCCGTCAGCAGCTTTTCGCCCACGGCCTTGATGATCGCGGCG
GCCTTGGCCTGCATATCCCGATTCAACGGCCCCAGGGCGTCCAGAACGGGCTTCAGGCGCTCCCGAAGGT
Features (pLannotate 1.2.2; 23 found; start..end, strand, type, name):
   1023..1792    +  rep_origin     pBBR1 oriV: replication origin of the broad-host-range plasmid pBBR1 from Bordetella bronchiseptica; requires the pBBR1 Rep protein for replication
   1793..2455    +  CDS            pBBR1 Rep: replication protein for the broad-host-range plasmid pBBR1 from Bordetella bronchiseptica
   2516..2585    +  CDS            TcR (fragment): tetracycline efflux protein; tet; confers resistance to tetracycline
   2914..2943    -  CDS            CmR (fragment): chloramphenicol acetyltransferase confers resistance to chloramphenicol
   2943..3021    +  rep_origin     M13 ori (fragment): M13 bacteriophage origin of replication; arrow indicates direction of (+) strand synthesis
   3025..3180    -  CDS            lacZα (fragment): LacZα fragment of β-galactosidase; lacZ fragment
   3188..3206    +  promoter       T7 promoter: promoter for bacteriophage T7 RNA polymerase
   3249..3335    +  terminator     rrnB T1 terminator: Escherichia coli rrnB; transcription terminator T1 from the E. coli rrnB gene
   3432..3518    +  terminator     rrnB T1 terminator: Escherichia coli rrnB; transcription terminator T1 from the E. coli rrnB gene
   3615..3701    +  terminator     rrnB T1 terminator: Escherichia coli rrnB; transcription terminator T1 from the E. coli rrnB gene
   3796..3882    +  terminator     rrnB T1 terminator: Escherichia coli rrnB; transcription terminator T1 from the E. coli rrnB gene
   3984..5183    -  CDS            TcR: tetracycline efflux protein; tetA; confers resistance to tetracycline
   5289..5931    +  CDS            TetR (fragment): tetracycline resistance regulatory protein; tetR
   5953..6279    +  CDS            tnpA (fragment): TN5P_ECOLX - Also known as tnp. Experimental evidence at protein level: Swiss-Prot protein existence level 1. Mediates transposition of transposon Tn5 by a 'cut and paste' mechanism. First, the monomeric transposase binds the 19 bp inverted DNA repeats flanking the transposon. Then, dimerization of the DNA- bound transposase creates a synaptic DNA complex. After nicking of the first DNA strand, excision of the transposon proceeds through a series of intermediates. The transposase then mediates the insertion of the transposon at a new site by strand transfer. The activity of the wild- type tran
   6316..7035    +  CDS            mClover3: bright green-yellow fluorescent protein derived from mClover2, with improved photostability (Bajar et al., 2003) mammalian codon-optimized
   7052..7146    +  terminator     lambda t0 terminator: transcription terminator from phage lambda
   7161..7189    +  promoter       cat promoter (fragment): promoter of the E. coli cat gene encoding chloramphenicol acetyltransferase
   7190..7846    +  CDS            cat: CAT_ECOLX - Experimental evidence at protein level: Swiss-Prot protein existence level 1. This enzyme is an effector of chloramphenicol resistance in bacteria. From Escherichia coli. This protein is used as a marker in many commonly used cloning vectors, such as pACYC184.
   7914..8000    +  terminator     rrnB T1 terminator: Escherichia coli rrnB; transcription terminator T1 from the E. coli rrnB gene
   8050..8166    -  CDS            CmR (fragment): chloramphenicol acetyltransferase; cat; confers resistance to chloramphenicol
   8166..8318    -  CDS            ble (fragment): BLE_KLEPN - Experimental evidence at protein level: Swiss-Prot protein existence level 1. Binding protein with a strong affinity to the bleomycin family of antibiotics. Binds to CL990; an antimitotic-antibiotic compound. From Klebsiella pneumoniae.
   8342..9133    -  CDS            neo: KKA2_KLEPN - Also known as kan, nptII. Experimental evidence at protein level: Swiss-Prot protein existence level 1. Resistance to kanamycin, neomycin, paromomycin, ribostamycin, butirosin and gentamicin B. From Klebsiella pneumoniae.
   9165..9449    -  CDS            tnpA (fragment): TN5P_ECOLX - Also known as tnp. Experimental evidence at protein level: Swiss-Prot protein existence level 1. Mediates transposition of transposon Tn5 by a 'cut and paste' mechanism. First, the monomeric transposase binds the 19 bp inverted DNA repeats flanking the transposon. Then, dimerization of the DNA- bound transposase creates a synaptic DNA complex. After nicking of the first DNA strand, excision of the transposon proceeds through a series of intermediates. The transposase then mediates the insertion of the transposon at a new site by strand transfer. The activity of the wild- type tran
