>Addgene plasmid #118515 | pMRE167 | addgene full sequence | sequence record 226437 | Addgene Partial NGS Result
ATGGTGAGCAAGGGCGAGGAGCTGTTCACCGGGGTGGTGCCCATCCTGGTCGAGCTGGACGGCGACGTAA
ACGGCCACAAGTTCAGCGTCCGCGGCGAGGGCGAGGGCGATGCCACCAACGGCAAGCTGACCCTGAAGTT
CATCTGCACCACCGGCAAGCTGCCCGTGCCCTGGCCCACCCTCGTGACCACCTTCGGCTACGGCGTGGCC
TGCTTCAGCCGCTACCCCGACCACATGAAGCAGCACGACTTCTTCAAGTCCGCCATGCCCGAAGGCTACG
TCCAGGAGCGCACCATCTCTTTCAAGGACGACGGTACCTACAAGACCCGCGCCGAGGTGAAGTTCGAGGG
CGACACCCTGGTGAACCGCATCGAGCTGAAGGGCATCGACTTCAAGGAGGACGGCAACATCCTGGGGCAC
AAGCTGGAGTACAACTTCAACAGCCACTACGTCTATATCACGGCCGACAAGCAGAAGAACTGCATCAAGG
CTAACTTCAAGATCCGCCACAACGTTGAGGACGGCAGCGTGCAGCTCGCCGACCACTACCAGCAGAACAC
CCCCATCGGCGACGGCCCCGTGCTGCTGCCCGACAACCACTACCTGAGCCATCAGTCCAAGCTGAGCAAA
GACCCCAACGAGAAGCGCGATCACATGGTCCTGCTGGAGTTCGTGACCGCCGCCGGGATTACACATGGCA
TGGACGAGCTGTACAAGTAATAATTAGCTGAGCTTGGACTCCTGTTGATAGATCCAGTAATGACCTCAGA
ACTCCATCTGGATTTGTTCAGAACGCTCGGTTGCCGCCGGGCGTTTTTTATTGGTGAGAATCCAAGCTAG
CTTGGCGAGATTTTCAGGAGCTAAGGAAGCTAAAATGGAGAAAAAAATCACTGGATATACCACCGTTGAT
ATATCCCAATGGCATCGTAAAGAACATTTTGAGGCATTTCAGTCAGTTGCTCAATGTACCTATAACCAGA
CCGTTCAGCTGGATATTACGGCCTTTTTAAAGACCGTAAAGAAAAATAAGCACAAGTTTTATCCGGCCTT
TATTCACATTCTTGCCCGCCTGATGAATGCTCATCCGGAATTTCGTATGGCAATGAAAGACGGTGAGCTG
GTGATATGGGATAGTGTTCACCCTTGTTACACCGTTTTCCATGAGCAAACTGAAACGTTTTCATCGCTCT
GGAGTGAATACCACGACGATTTCCGGCAGTTTCTACACATATATTCGCAAGATGTGGCGTGTTACGGTGA
AAACCTGGCCTATTTCCCTAAAGGGTTTATTGAGAATATGTTTTTCGTCTCAGCCAATCCCTGGGTGAGT
TTCACCAGTTTTGATTTAAACGTGGCCAATATGGACAACTTCTTCGCCCCCGTTTTCACCATGGGCAAAT
ATTATACGCAAGGCGACAAGGTGCTGATGCCGCTGGCGATTCAGGTTCATCATGCCGTTTGTGATGGCTT
CCATGTCGGCAGAATGCTTAATGAATTACAACAGTACTGCGATGAGTGGCAGGGCGGGGCGTAATTTTTT
TAAGGCAGTTATTGGTGCCCTTAAACGCCTGGGGTAATGACTCTCTAGCTTGAGGCATCAAATAAAACGA
AAGGCTCAGTCGAAAGACTGGGCCTTTCGTTTTATCTGTTGTTTGTCGGTGAACGCTCTCCTGAGTAGGA
CAAATCCGCCGCTAGGAGCTTGCGGCCGCCAGTGTGATGGATATCTGCATAAAAACTGTTGTAATTCATT
AAGCATTCTGCCGACATGGAAGCCATCACAAACGGCATGATGAACCTGAATCGCCAGCGGCATCAGCACC
TTGTCGCCTTGCGTATAATATTTGCCCATGGGGGTGGGCGAAGAACTCCAGCATGAGATCCCCGCGCTGG
AGGATCATCCAGCCGGCGTCCCGGAAAACGATTCCGAAGCCCAACCTTTCATAGAAGGCGGCGGTGGAAT
CGAAATCTCGTGATGGCAGGTTGGGCGTCGCTTGGTCGGTCATTTCGAACCCCAGAGTCCCGCTCAGAAG
AACTCGTCAAGAAGGCGATAGAAGGCGATGCGCTGCGAATCGGGAGCGGCGATACCGTAAAGCACGAGGA
AGCGGTCAGCCCATTCGCCGCCAAGCTCTTCAGCAATATCACGGGTAGCCAACGCTATGTCCTGATAGCG
GTCCGCCACACCCAGCCGGCCACAGTCGATGAATCCAGAAAAGCGGCCATTTTCCACCATGATATTCGGC
AAGCAGGCATCGCCATGGGTCACGACGAGATCCTCGCCGTCGGGCATGCGCGCCTTGAGCCTGGCGAACA
GTTCGGCTGGCGCGAGCCCCTGATGCTCTTCGTCCAGATCATCCTGATCGACAAGACCGGCTTCCATCCG
AGTACGTGCTCGCTCGATGCGATGTTTCGCTTGGTGGTCGAATGGGCAGGTAGCCGGATCAAGCGTATGC
AGCCGCCGCATTGCATCAGCCATGATGGATACTTTCTCGGCAGGAGCAAGGTGAGATGACAGGAGATCCT
GCCCCGGCACTTCGCCCAATAGCAGCCAGTCCCTTCCCGCTTCAGTGACAACGTCGAGCACAGCTGCGCA
AGGAACGCCCGTCGTGGCCAGCCACGATAGCCGCGCTGCCTCGTCCTGCAGTTCATTCAGGGCACCGGAC
AGGTCGGTCTTGACAAAAAGAACCGGGCGCCCCTGCGCTGACAGCCGGAACACGGCGGCATCAGAGCAGC
CGATTGTCTGTTGTGCCCAGTCATAGCCGAATAGCCTCTCCACCCAAGCGGCCGGAGAACCTGCGTGCAA
TCCATCTTGTTCAATCATGCGAAACGATCCTCATCCTGTCTCTTGATCAGATCTTGATCCCCTGCGCCAT
CAGATCCTTGGCGGCAAGAAAGCCATCCAGTTTACTTTGCAGGGCTTCCCAACCTTACCAGAGGGCGCCC
CAGCTGGCAATTCCGGTTCGCTTGCTGTCCATAAAACCGCCCAGTCTAGCTATCGCCATGTAAGCCCACT
GCAAGCTACCTGCTTTCTCTTTGCGCTTGCGTTTTCCCTTGTCCAGATAGCCCAGTAGCTGACATTCATC
CCAGGTGGCACTTTTCGGGGAAATGTGCGCGCCCGCGTTCCTGCTGGCGCTGGGCCTGTTTCTGGCGCTG
GACTTCCCGCTGTTCCGTCAGCAGCTTTTCGCCCACGGCCTTGATGATCGCGGCGGCCTTGGCCTGCATA
TCCCGATTCAACGGCCCCAGGGCGTCCAGAACGGGCTTCAGGCGCTCCCGAAGGTCTCGGGCCGTCTCTT
GGGCTTGATCGGCCTTCTTGCGCATCTCACGCGCTCCTGCGGCGGCCTGTAGGGCAGGCTCATACCCCTG
CCGAACCGCTTTTGTCAGCCGGTCGGCCACGGCTTCCGGCGTCTCAACGCGCTTTGAGATTCCCAGCTTT
TCGGCCAATCCCTGCGGTGCATAGGCGCGTGGCTCGACCGCTTGCGGGCTGATGGTGACGTGGCCCACTG
GTGGCCGCTCCAGGGCCTCGTAGAACGCCTGAATGCGCGTGTGACGTGCCTTGCTGCCCTCGATGCCCCG
TTGCAGCCCTAGATCGGCCACAGCGGCCGCAAACGTGGTCTGGTCGCGGGTCATCTGCGCTTTGTTGCCG
ATGAACTCCTTGGCCGACAGCCTGCCGTCCTGCGTCAGCGGCACCACGAACGCGGTCATGTGCGGGCTGG
TTTCGTCACGGTGGATGCTGGCCGTCACGATGCGATCCGCCCCGTACTTGTCCGCCAGCCACTTGTGCGC
CTTCTCGAAGAACGCCGCCTGCTGTTCTTGGCTGGCCGACTTCCACCATTCCGGGCTGGCCGTCATGACG
TACTCGACCGCCAACACAGCGTCCTTGCGCCGCTTCTCTGGCAGCAACTCGCGCAGTCGGCCCATCGCTT
CATCGGTGCTGCTGGCCGCCCAGTGCTCGTTCTCTGGCGTCCTGCTGGCGTCAGCGTTGGGCGTCTCGCG
CTCGCGGTAGGCGTGCTTGAGACTGGCCGCCACGTTGCCCATTTTCGCCAGCTTCTTGCATCGCATGATC
GCGTATGCCGCCATGCCTGCCCCTCCCTTTTGGTGTCCAACCGGCTCGACGGGGGCAGCGCAAGGCGGTG
CCTCCGGCGGGCCACTCAATGCTTGAGTATACTCACTAGACTTTGCTTCGCAAAGTCGTGACCGCCTACG
GCGGCTGCGGCGCCCTACGGGCTTGCTCTCCGGGCTTCGCCCTGCGCGGTCGCTGCGCTCCCTTGCCAGC
CCGTGGATATGTGGACGATGGCCGCGAGCGGCCACCGGCTGGCTCGCTTCGCTCGGCCCGTGGACAACCC
TGCTGGACAAGCTGATGGACAGGCTGCGCCTGCCCACGAGCTTGACCACAGGGATTGCCCACCGGCTACC
CAGCCTTCGACCACATACCCACCGGCTCCAACTGCGCGGCCTGCGGCCTTGCCCCATCAATTTTTTTAAT
TTTCTCTGGGGAAAAGCCTCCGGCCTGCGGCCTGCGCGCTTCGCTTGCCGGTTGGACACCAAGTGGAAGG
CGGGTCAAGGCTCGCGCAGCGACCGCGCAGCGGCTTGGCCTTGACGCGCCTGGAACGACCCAAGCCTATG
CGAGTGGGGGCAGTCGAAGGGCGAAGCCCGCCCGCCTGCCCCCCGAGCCTCACGGCGGCGAGTGCGGGGG
TTCCAAGGGGGCAGCGCCACCTTGGGCAAGGCCGAAGGCCGCGCAGTCGATCAACAAGCCCCGGAGGGGC
CACTTTTTGCCGGAGGGGGAGCCGCGCCGAAGGCGTGGGGGAACCCCGCAGGGGTGCCCTTCTTTGGGCA
CCAAAGAACTAGATATAGGGCGAAATGCGAAAGACTTAAAAATCAACAACTTAAAAAAGGGGGGTACGCA
ACAGCTCATTGCGGCACCCCCCGCAATAGCTCATTGCGTAGGTTAAAGAAAATCTGTAATTGACTGCCAC
TTTTACGCAACGCATAATTGTTGTCGCGCTGCCGAAAAGTTGCAGCTGATTGCGCATGGTGCCGCAACCG
TGCGGCACCCCTACCGCATGGAGATAAGCATGGCCACGCAGTCCAGAGAAATCGGCATTCAAGCCAAGAA
CAAGCCCGGTCACTGGGTGCAAACGGAACGCAAAGCGCATGAGGCGTGGGCCGGGCTTATTGCGAGGAAA
CCCACGGCGGCAATGCTGCTGCATCACCTCGTGGCGCAGATGGGCCACCAGAACGCCGTGGTGGTCAGCC
AGAAGACACTTTCCAAGCTCATCGGACGTTCTTTGCGGACGGTCCAATACGCAGTCAAGGACTTGGTGGC
CGAGCGCTGGATCTCCGTCGTGAAGCTCAACGGCCCCGGCACCGTGTCGGCCTACGTGGTCAATGACCGC
GTGGCGTGGGGCCAGCCCCGCGACCAGTTGCGCCTGTCGGTGTTCAGTGCCGCCGTGGTGGTTGATCACG
ACGACCAGGACGAATCGCTGTTGGGGCATGGCGACCTGCGCCGCATCCCGACCCTGTATCCGGGCGAGCA
GCAACTACCGACCGGCCCCGGCGAGGAGCCGCCCAGCCAGCCCGGCATTCCGGGCATGGAACCAGACCTG
CCAGCCTTGACCGAAACGGAGGAATGGGAACGGCGCGGGCAGCAGCGCCTGCCGATGCCCGATGAGCCGT
GTTTTCTGGACGATGGCGAGCCGTTGGAGCCGCCGACACGGGTCACGCTGCCGCGCCGGTAGCACTTGGG
TTGCGCAGCAACCCGTAAGTGCGCTGTTCCAGACTATCGGCTGTAGCCGCCTCGCCGCCCTATACCTTGT
CTGCCTCCCCGCGTTGCGTCGCGGTGCATGGAGCCGGGCCACCTCGACCTGAATGGAAGCCGGCGGCACC
TCGCTAACGGATTCACCGTTTTTATCAGGCTCTGGGAGGCAGAATAAATGATCATATCGTCAATTATTAC
CTCCACGGGGAGAGCCTGAGCAAACTGGCCTCAGGCATTTGAGAAGCACACGGTCACACTGCTTCCGGTA
GTCAATAAACCGGTAAACCAGCAATAGACATAAGCGGCTATTTAACGACCCTGCCCTGAACCGACGACCG
GGTCGAATTTGCTTTCGAATTTCTGCCATTCATCCGCTTATTATCACTTATTCAGGCGTAGCAACCAGGC
GTTTAAGGGCACCAATAACTGCCTTAAAAAAATTACGCCCCGCCCTGCCACTCATCGCAGTACGGCCTAT
TGGTTAAAAAATGAGCTGATTTAACAAAAATTTAACGCGAATTTTAACAAAATATTAACGCTTACAATTT
CCATTCGCCATTCAGGCTGCGCAACTGTTGGGAAGGGCGATCGGTGCGGGCCTCTTCGCTATTACGCCAG
CTGGCGAAAGGGGGATGTGCTGCAAGGCGATTAAGTTGGGTAACGCCAGGGTTTTCCCAGTCACGACGTT
GTAAAACGACGGCCAGTGAGCGCGCGTAATACGACTCACTATAGGGCGAATTGGAGCTGGGGCCGCAATT
CCCAATTCCCCAGGCATCAAATAAAACGAAAGGCTCAGTCGAAAGACTGGGCCTTTCGTTTTATCTGTTG
TTTGTCGGTGAACGCTCTCCTGAGTAGGACAAATCCGCCGGGAGCGGATTTGAACGTTGCGAAGCAACGG
CCCGGAGGGTGGCGGGCAGGACGCCCGCCATAAACTGCCAGGAATTAATTCCCCAGGCATCAAATAAAAC
GAAAGGCTCAGTCGAAAGACTGGGCCTTTCGTTTTATCTGTTGTTTGTCGGTGAACGCTCTCCTGAGTAG
GACAAATCCGCCGGGAGCGGATTTGAACGTTGCGAAGCAACGGCCCGGAGGGTGGCGGGCAGGACGCCCG
CCATAAACTGCCAGGAATTAATTCCCCAGGCATCAAATAAAACGAAAGGCTCAGTCGAAAGACTGGGCCT
TTCGTTTTATCTGTTGTTTGTCGGTGAACGCTCTCCTGAGTAGGACAAATCCGCCGGGAGCGGATTTGAA
CGTTGCGAAGCAACGGCCCGGAGGGTGGCGGGCAGGACGCCCGCCATAAACTGCCAGGAATTAATTCCCC
AGGCATCAAATAAAACGAAAGGCTCAGTCGAAAGACTGGGCCTTTCGTTTTATCTGTTGTTTGTCGGTGA
ACGCTCTCCTGAGTAGGACAAATCCGCCGGGAGCGGATTTGAACGTTGCGAAGCAACGGCCCGGAGGGTG
GCGGGCAGGACGCCCGCCATAAACTGCCAGGAATTGGGGATCGGATTCGAGCTCTCAGCGATCGGCTCGT
TGCCCTGCGCCGCTCCAAAGCCCGCGACGCAGCGCCGGCAGGCAGAGCAAGTAGAGGGCAGCGCCTGCAA
TCCATGCCCACCCGTTCCACGTTGTTATAGAAGCCGCATAGATCGCCGTGAAGAGGAGGGGTCCGACGAT
CGAGGTCAGGCTGGTGAGCGCCGCCAGTGAGCCTTGCAGCTGCCCCTGACGTTCCTCATCCACCTGCCTG
GACAACATTGCTTGCAGCGCCGGCATTCCGATGCCACCCGAAGCAAGCAGGACCATGATCGGGAACGCCA
TCCATCCCCGTGTCGCGAAGGCAAGCAGGATGTAGCCTGTGCCGTCGGCAATCATTCCGAGCATGAGTGC
CCGCCTTTCGCCGAGCCGGGCGGCTACAGGGCCGGTGATCATTGCCTGGGCGAGTGAATGCAGAATGCCA
AATGCGGCAAGCGAAATGCCGATCGTGGTCGCGTCCCAGTGAAAGCGATCCTCGCCGAAAATGACCCAAA
GCGCGGCCGGCACCTGTCCGACAAGTTGCATGATGAAGAAGACCGCCATCAGGGCGGCGACGACGGTCAT
GCCCCGGGCCCACCGGAACGAAGCGAGCGGGTTGAGAGCCTCCCGGCGTAACGGCCGGCGTTCGCCTTTG
TGCGACTCCGGCAAAAGGAAACAGCCCGTCAGGAAATTGAGGCCGTTCAAGGCTGCCGCGGCGAAGAACG
GAGCGTGGGGGGAGAAACCGCCCATCAGCCCACCGAGCACAGGTCCCGCGACCATCCCGAACCCGAAACA
GGCGCTCATGAAGCCGAAGTGCCGCGCGCGCTCATCGCCATCAGTGATATCGGCAATATAAGCGCCGGCT
ACCGCCCCAGTCGCCCCGGTGATGCCGGCCACGATCCGCCCGATATAGAGAACCCAAAGGAAAGGCGCTG
TCGCCATGATGGCGTAGTCGACAGTGGCGCCGGCCAGCGAGACGAGCAAGATTGGCCGCCGCCCGAAACG
ATCCGACAGCGCGCCCAGCACAGGTGCGCAGGCAAATTGCACCAACGCATACAGCGCCAGCAGAATGCCA
TAGTGGGCGGTGACGTCGTTCGAGTGAACCAGATCGCGCAGGAGGCCCGGCAGCACCGGCATAATCAGGC
CGATGCCGACAGCGTCGAGCGCGACAGTGCTCAGAATTACGATCAGGGGTATGTTGGGTTTCACGTCTGG
CCTCCGGACCAGCCTCCGCTGGTCCGATTGAACGCGCGGATTCTTTATCACTGATAAGTTGGTGGACATA
TTATGTTTATCAGTGATAAAGTGTCAAGCATGACAAAGTTGCAGCCGAATACAGTGATCCGTGCCGCCCT
GGACCTGTTGAACGAGGTCGGCGTAGACGGTCTGACGACACGCAAACTGGCGGAACGGTTGGGGGTTCAG
CAGCCGGCGCTTTACTGGCACTTCAGGAACAAGCGGGCGCTGCTCGACGCACTGGCCGAAGCCATGCTGG
CGGAGAATCATACGCATTCGGTGCCGAGAGCCGACGACGACTGGCGCTCATTTCTGATCGGGAATGCCCG
CAGCTTCAGGCAGGCGCTGCTCGCCTACCGCGATGGCGCGCGCATCCATGCCGGCACGCGACCGGGCGCA
CCGCAGATGGAAACGGCCGACGCGCAGCTTCGCTTCCTCTGCGAGGCGGGTTTTTCGGCCGGGGACGCCG
TCAATGCGCTGATGACAATCAGCTACTTCACTGTTGGGGCCGTGCTTGAGGAGCAGGCCGGCGACAGCGA
TGCCGGCGAGCGCGGCGGCACCGTTGAACAGGCTCCGCTCTCGCCGCTGTTGCGGGCCGCGATAGACGCC
TTCGACGAAGCCGGTCCGGACGCAGCGTTCGAGCAGGGACTCGCGGTGATTGTCGATGGATTGGCGAAAA
GGAGGCTCGTTGTCAGGAACGTTGAAGGACCGAGAAAGGGTGCTAAGAAACCATTATTATCATGAAGCTC
GCACGCTGCCGCAAGCACTCAGGGCGCAAGGGCTGCTAAAGGAAGCGGAACACGTAGAAAGCCAGTCCGC
AGAAACGGTGCTGACCCCGGATGAATGTCAGCTACTGGGCTATCTGGACAAGGGAAAACGCAAGCGCAAA
GAGAAAGCAGGTAGCTTGCAGTGGGCTTACATGGCGATAGCTAGACTGGGCGGTTTTATGGACAGCAAGC
GAACCGGAATTGCCAGCTGGGGCGCCCTCTGGTAAGGTTGGGAAGCCCTGCAAAGTAAACTGGATGGCTT
TCTTGCCGCCAAGGATCTGATGGCGCAGGGGATCAAGATCTGATCAAGAGACAGGATACTAGTGGAGGAA
GAAAAA
Features (pLannotate 1.2.2; 23 found; start..end, strand, type, name):
      1..720     +  CDS            mClover3: bright green-yellow fluorescent protein derived from mClover2, with improved photostability (Bajar et al., 2003) mammalian codon-optimized
    737..831     +  terminator     lambda t0 terminator: transcription terminator from phage lambda
    846..874     +  promoter       cat promoter (fragment): promoter of the E. coli cat gene encoding chloramphenicol acetyltransferase
    875..1531    +  CDS            cat: CAT_ECOLX - Experimental evidence at protein level: Swiss-Prot protein existence level 1. This enzyme is an effector of chloramphenicol resistance in bacteria. From Escherichia coli. This protein is used as a marker in many commonly used cloning vectors, such as pACYC184.
   1599..1685    +  terminator     rrnB T1 terminator: Escherichia coli rrnB; transcription terminator T1 from the E. coli rrnB gene
   1735..1851    -  CDS            CmR (fragment): chloramphenicol acetyltransferase; cat; confers resistance to chloramphenicol
   1851..2003    -  CDS            ble (fragment): BLE_KLEPN - Experimental evidence at protein level: Swiss-Prot protein existence level 1. Binding protein with a strong affinity to the bleomycin family of antibiotics. Binds to CL990; an antimitotic-antibiotic compound. From Klebsiella pneumoniae.
   2027..2818    -  CDS            neo: KKA2_KLEPN - Also known as kan, nptII. Experimental evidence at protein level: Swiss-Prot protein existence level 1. Resistance to kanamycin, neomycin, paromomycin, ribostamycin, butirosin and gentamicin B. From Klebsiella pneumoniae.
   2850..3134    -  CDS            tnpA (fragment): TN5P_ECOLX - Also known as tnp. Experimental evidence at protein level: Swiss-Prot protein existence level 1. Mediates transposition of transposon Tn5 by a 'cut and paste' mechanism. First, the monomeric transposase binds the 19 bp inverted DNA repeats flanking the transposon. Then, dimerization of the DNA- bound transposase creates a synaptic DNA complex. After nicking of the first DNA strand, excision of the transposon proceeds through a series of intermediates. The transposase then mediates the insertion of the transposon at a new site by strand transfer. The activity of the wild- type tran
   4298..5069    +  rep_origin     pBBR1 oriV: replication origin of the broad-host-range plasmid pBBR1 from Bordetella bronchiseptica; requires the pBBR1 Rep protein for replication
   5070..5732    +  CDS            pBBR1 Rep: replication protein for the broad-host-range plasmid pBBR1 from Bordetella bronchiseptica
   5793..5862    +  CDS            TcR (fragment): tetracycline efflux protein; tet; confers resistance to tetracycline
   6192..6223    -  CDS            CmR (fragment): chloramphenicol acetyltransferase confers resistance to chloramphenicol
   6223..6300    +  rep_origin     M13 ori (fragment): M13 bacteriophage origin of replication; arrow indicates direction of (+) strand synthesis
   6304..6459    -  CDS            lacZα (fragment): LacZα fragment of β-galactosidase; lacZ fragment
   6467..6485    +  promoter       T7 promoter: promoter for bacteriophage T7 RNA polymerase
   6528..6614    +  terminator     rrnB T1 terminator: Escherichia coli rrnB; transcription terminator T1 from the E. coli rrnB gene
   6711..6797    +  terminator     rrnB T1 terminator: Escherichia coli rrnB; transcription terminator T1 from the E. coli rrnB gene
   6894..6980    +  terminator     rrnB T1 terminator: Escherichia coli rrnB; transcription terminator T1 from the E. coli rrnB gene
   7077..7163    +  terminator     rrnB T1 terminator: Escherichia coli rrnB; transcription terminator T1 from the E. coli rrnB gene
   7265..8464    -  CDS            TcR: tetracycline efflux protein; tetA; confers resistance to tetracycline
   8570..9212    +  CDS            TetR (fragment): tetracycline resistance regulatory protein; tetR
   9234..9560    +  CDS            tnpA (fragment): TN5P_ECOLX - Also known as tnp. Experimental evidence at protein level: Swiss-Prot protein existence level 1. Mediates transposition of transposon Tn5 by a 'cut and paste' mechanism. First, the monomeric transposase binds the 19 bp inverted DNA repeats flanking the transposon. Then, dimerization of the DNA- bound transposase creates a synaptic DNA complex. After nicking of the first DNA strand, excision of the transposon proceeds through a series of intermediates. The transposase then mediates the insertion of the transposon at a new site by strand transfer. The activity of the wild- type tran
