[The description below was written by a language model from this plasmid's Addgene catalogue record and pLannotate feature annotations shown in this document.]
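Description:
pMRE167 is a broad-host-range bacterial expression plasmid of about 9.6 kb, built on the pFru97 backbone and designed to express the green-yellow fluorescent protein mClover3 constitutively in diverse bacteria. It replicates through the pBBR1 oriV together with its cognate pBBR1 Rep protein, a replicon from Bordetella bronchiseptica that functions in many Gram-negative species. The catalogue lists it as high copy, selected with kanamycin, and maintained in E. coli S17-1 lambda pir. Three intact resistance genes are annotated: neo (nptII, kanamycin), a cat gene with a fragment of its own promoter (chloramphenicol), and tetA with an adjacent partial tetR (tetracycline). This matches the chloramphenicol/tetracycline markers listed alongside kanamycin.

The mClover3 coding sequence, noted as mammalian codon-optimized and derived from pNCSmClover3, was inserted by Gibson assembly. It is followed by a lambda t0 terminator, then by the cat cassette and an rrnB T1 terminator, so the reporter and chloramphenicol marker form a compact insulated unit. The promoter driving mClover3 is not annotated in either feature table and is not named in the record. A short partial Tn5 transposase fragment lies just upstream of the gene. An array of four rrnB T1 terminators further upstream probably shields the region from read-through transcription. The remaining features are backbone remnants: fragments of Tn5 tnpA, ble, CmR, TcR, lacZα and M13 ori, plus a T7 promoter. The depositor sequence and the repository's sequencing result carry the same features in the same order, differing only in start point and by a few bases. The plasmid belongs to a toolbox for fluorescently tagging bacteria.
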