Addgene plasmid #118515: pMRE167
Purpose: broad-host range plasmid to constitutively express fluorescent protein genes in bacteria
Depositing lab: Mitja Remus-Emsermann. Depositing organization: University of Canterbury. Publication: Chromatic Bacteria - A Broad Host-Range Plasmid and Chromosomal Insertion Toolbox for Fluorescent Protein Expression in Bacteria. Schlechter RO, Jun H, Bernach M, Oso S, Boyd E, Munoz-Lintz DA, Dobson RCJ, Remus DM, Remus-Emsermann MNP. Front Microbiol. 2018 Dec 12;9:3052. doi: 10.3389/fmicb.2018.03052. eCollection 2018. PubMed 30631309.
Backbone
  Vector backbone: pFru97
  Vector type: Bacterial Expression
  Selectable markers: Chloramphenicol/ Tetracycline
Growth in bacteria
  Bacterial resistance: Kanamycin, 50 μg/mL
  Growth temperature: 37°C
  Growth strain: E. coli S17-1 lambda pir
  Copy number: High Copy
Gene/Insert
  Gene/Insert name: mClover3
  Species: Synthetic
  Cloning method: Gibson Cloning
Resource information
  A portion of this plasmid was derived from a plasmid made by: pNCSmClover3
Terms and licenses: Academic/Nonprofit Terms; Industry Terms: Not Available to Industry
Depositor comments: Please visit https://www.biorxiv.org/content/early/2018/09/07/402172 for bioRxiv preprint.
How to cite: pMRE167 was a gift from Mitja Remus-Emsermann (Addgene plasmid # 118515 ; http://n2t.net/addgene:118515 ; RRID:Addgene_118515)
